Addgene plasmid #81977: pDONR223_UNC93B1_WT
Purpose: Gateway Donor vector containing UNC93B1, part of the Target Accelerator Plasmid Collection.
Depositing lab: Jesse Boehm & William Hahn & David Root. Depositing organization: Broad Institute. Publication: Systematic Functional Interrogation of Rare Cancer Variants Identifies Oncogenic Alleles. Kim E, Ilic N, Shrestha Y, Zou L, Kamburov A, Zhu C, Yang X, Lubonja R, Tran N, Nguyen C, Lawrence MS, Piccioni F, Bagul M, Doench JG, Chouinard CR, Wu X, Hogstrom L, Natoli T, Tamayo P, Horn H, Corsello SM, Lage K, Root DE, Subramanian A, Golub TR, Getz G, Boehm JS, Hahn WC. Cancer Discov. 2016 Jul;6(7):714-26. doi: 10.1158/2159-8290.CD-16-0160. Epub 2016 May 4. PubMed 27147599.
Backbone
  Vector backbone: pDONR223
  Backbone manufacturer: Invitrogen
  Backbone size w/o insert (bp): 2790
  Vector type: Gateway Entry vector
Growth in bacteria
  Bacterial resistance: Spectinomycin, 50 μg/mL
  Growth temperature: 37°C
  Growth strain: DH5alpha
  Copy number: High Copy
Gene/Insert
  Gene/Insert name: UNC93B1 (alt name: NM_030930.2)
  Species: H. sapiens (human)
  Mutation: WT
  Entrez Gene: UNC93B1 (a.k.a. IIAE1, UNC93, UNC93B, Unc-93B1)
  Promoter: None
  Cloning method: Gateway Cloning
  Sequencing primers: 5′ M13pUC-fwd; 3′ M13-Rev
Terms and licenses: Academic/Nonprofit Terms; Industry Terms: Not Available to Industry
Depositor comments: Open state: NO stop codon immediately follows insert
How to cite: pDONR223_UNC93B1_WT was a gift from Jesse Boehm & William Hahn & David Root (Addgene plasmid # 81977 ; http://n2t.net/addgene:81977 ; RRID:Addgene_81977)
