[The description below was written by a language model from this plasmid's Addgene catalogue record and pLannotate feature annotations shown in this document.]
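Description:
pDONR223_UNC93B1_WT is a Gateway entry clone built on the Invitrogen pDONR223 backbone and carrying the wild-type human UNC93B1 open reading frame (reference transcript NM_030930.2). It belongs to the Target Accelerator Plasmid Collection, a set of donor clones assembled for systematic functional testing of cancer-associated genes and variants, in which this plasmid serves as the wild-type reference allele. It is propagated in E. coli as a high-copy plasmid from a ColE1/pUC-type origin. Selection is with spectinomycin through the aadA (SmR) aminoglycoside adenylyltransferase gene, which lies downstream of a class 1 integron Pc promoter fragment and a short remnant of a gentamicin resistance gene.

The roughly 1.8 kb UNC93B1 coding sequence is flanked on both sides by attL recombination sites. The automated annotation labels both as attL3, although a pDONR223 entry clone would normally carry attL1 and attL2. These sites allow the ORF to be transferred by an LR Clonase reaction into any compatible Gateway destination vector. The entry clone has no promoter driving the insert, so expression depends on the destination vector. rrnB T1 and T2 terminators upstream of the cassette insulate it from read-through transcription, and a T7 promoter sits just outside the downstream att site, pointing towards the insert. The small lacI and lacZα fragments appear to be backbone remnants. The insert is in the "open" configuration, with no stop codon immediately following it, so it can be fused in frame to C-terminal tags supplied by the destination vector. UNC93B1 encodes a protein required for trafficking nucleotide-sensing Toll-like receptors such as TLR3, TLR7 and TLR9 from the endoplasmic reticulum to endolysosomes.
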