Features (pLannotate 1.2.2; 12 found; start..end, strand, type, name):
     44..632     +  rep_origin     ori: high-copy-number ColE1/pMB1/pBR322/pUC origin of replication
    815..907     +  CDS            lacI (fragment): lac repressor; lacI; The lac repressor binds to the lac operator to inhibit transcription in E. coli. This inhibition can be relieved by adding lactose or isopropyl-β-D-thiogalactopyranoside (IPTG).
    962..989     -  terminator     rrnB T2 terminator: transcription terminator T2 from the E. coli rrnB gene
   1121..1164    +  terminator     rrnB T1 terminator: Escherichia coli rrnB; transcription terminator T1 from the E. coli rrnB gene
   1211..1247    -  CDS            lacZα (fragment): LacZα fragment of β-galactosidase; lacZ fragment
   1264..1359    +  protein_bind   attL3: mutant version of attL; recombination site for the Gateway® LR reaction LR Clonase™
   1365..3155    +  CDS            UNC93B1: UN93B_HUMAN - Also known as UNC93, UNC93B. Experimental evidence at protein level: Swiss-Prot protein existence level 1. Plays an important role in innate and adaptive immunity by regulating nucleotide-sensing Toll-like receptor (TLR) signaling. Required for the transport of a subset of TLRs (including TLR3, TLR7 and TLR9) from the endoplasmic reticulum to endolysosomes where they can engage pathogen nucleotides and activate signaling cascades. May play a role in autoreactive B-cells removal. From Homo sapiens (Human).
   3160..3255    -  protein_bind   attL3: mutant version of attL; recombination site for the Gateway® LR reaction LR Clonase™
   3274..3292    -  promoter       T7 promoter: promoter for bacteriophage T7 RNA polymerase
   3482..3505    +  promoter       Pc promoter (fragment): intI1 (promoter lies within the coding sequence); class 1 integron promoter
   3681..3737    +  CDS            GmR (fragment): gentamycin acetyltransferase; aacC1; confers resistance to gentamycin
   3744..4535    +  CDS            SmR: aminoglycoside adenylyltransferase (Murphy, 1985); aadA; confers resistance to spectinomycin and streptomycin
>Addgene plasmid #81977 | pDONR223_UNC93B1_WT | addgene full sequence | sequence record 169145 | Addgene NGS Result
TCCACTGAGCGTCAGACCCCGTAGAAAAGATCAAAGGATCTTCTTGAGATCCTTTTTTTCTGCGCGTAAT
CTGCTGCTTGCAAACAAAAAAACCACCGCTACCAGCGGTGGTTTGTTTGCCGGATCAAGAGCTACCAACT
CTTTTTCCGAAGGTAACTGGCTTCAGCAGAGCGCAGATACCAAATACTGTTCTTCTAGTGTAGCCGTAGT
TAGGCCACCACTTCAAGAACTCTGTAGCACCGCCTACATACCTCGCTCTGCTAATCCTGTTACCAGTGGC
TGCTGCCAGTGGCGATAAGTCGTGTCTTACCGGGTTGGACTCAAGACGATAGTTACCGGATAAGGCGCAG
CGGTCGGGCTGAACGGGGGGTTCGTGCACACAGCCCAGCTTGGAGCGAACGACCTACACCGAACTGAGAT
ACCTACAGCGTGAGCTATGAGAAAGCGCCACGCTTCCCGAAGGGAGAAAGGCGGACAGGTATCCGGTAAG
CGGCAGGGTCGGAACAGGAGAGCGCACGAGGGAGCTTCCAGGGGGAAACGCCTGGTATCTTTATAGTCCT
GTCGGGTTTCGCCACCTCTGACTTGAGCGTCGATTTTTGTGATGCTCGTCAGGGGGGCGGAGCCTATGGA
AAAACGCCAGCAACGCGGCCTTTTTACGGTTCCTGGCCTTTTGCTGGCCTTTTGCTCACATGTTCTTTCC
TGCGTTATCCCCTGATTCTGTGGATAACCGTATTACCGCCTTTGAGTGAGCTGATACCGCTCGCCGCAGC
CGAACGACCGAGCGCAGCGAGTCAGTGAGCGAGGAAGCGGAAGAGCGCCCAATACGCAAACCGCCTCTCC
CCGCGCGTTGGCCGATTCATTAATGCAGCTGGCACGACAGGTTTCCCGACTGGAAAGCGGGCAGTGAGCG
CAACGCAATTAATACGCGTACCGCTAGCCAGGAAGAGTTTGTAGAAACGCAAAAAGGCCATCCGTCAGGA
TGGCCTTCTGCTTAGTTTGATGCCTGGCAGTTTATGGCGGGCGTCCTGCCCGCCACCCTCCGGGCCGTTG
CTTCACAACGTTCAAATCCGCTCCCGGCGGATTTGTCCTACTCAGGAGAGCGTTCACCGACAAACAACAG
ATAAAACGAAAGGCCCAGTCTTCCGACTGAGCCTTTCGTTTTATTTGATGCCTGGCAGTTCCCTACTCTC
GCGTTAACGCTAGCATGGATGTTTTCCCAGTCACGACGTTGTAAAACGACGGCCAGTCTTAAGCTCGGGC
CCCAAATAATGATTTTATTTTGACTGATAGTGACCTGTTCGTTGCAACAAATTGATGAGCAATGCTTTTT
TATAATGCCAACTTTGTACAAAAAAGTTGGCACCATGGAGGCGGAGCCGCCGCTCTACCCGATGGCGGGG
GCTGCGGGGCCGCAGGGCGACGAGGACCTGCTCGGGGTCCCGGACGGGCCCGAGGCCCCGCTGGACGAGC
TGGTGGGCGCGTACCCCAACTACAACGAGGAGGAGGAGGAGCGCCGCTACTACCGCCGCAAGCGCCTGGG
CGTGCTCAAGAACGTGCTGGCTGCCAGCGCCGGGGGCATGCTCACCTACGGCGTCTACCTGGGCCTCCTG
CAGATGCAGCTGATCCTGCACTACGACGAGACCTACCGCGAGGTGAAGTATGGCAACATGGGGCTGCCCG
ACATCGACAGCAAAATGCTGATGGGCATCAACGTGACTCCCATCGCCGCCCTGCTCTACACACCTGTGCT
CATCAGGTTTTTTGGAACGAAGTGGATGATGTTCCTCGCTGTGGGCATCTACGCCCTCTTTGTCTCCACC
AACTACTGGGAGCGCTACTACACGCTTGTGCCCTCGGCTGTGGCCCTGGGCATGGCCATCGTGCCTCTTT
GGGCTTCCATGGGCAACTACATCACCAGGATGGCGCAGAAGTACCATGAGTACTCCCACTACAAGGAGCA
GGATGGGCAGGGGATGAAGCAGCGGCCTCCGCGGGGCTCCCACGCGCCCTATCTCCTGGTCTTCCAAGCC
ATCTTCTACAGCTTCTTCCATCTGAGCTTCGCCTGCGCCCAGCTGCCCATGATTTATTTCCTGAACCACT
ACCTGTATGACCTGAACCACACGCTGTACAATGTGCAGAGCTGCGGCACCAACAGCCACGGGATCCTCAG
CGGCTTCAACAAGACGGTTCTGCGGACGCTCCCGCGGAGCGGAAACCTCATTGTGGTGGAGAGCGTGCTC
ATGGCAGTGGCCTTCCTGGCCATGCTGCTGGTGCTGGGTTTGTGCGGAGCCGCTTACCGGCCCACGGAGG
AGATCGATCTGCGCAGCGTGGGCTGGGGCAACATCTTCCAGCTGCCCTTCAAGCACGTGCGTGACTACCG
CCTGCGCCACCTCGTGCCTTTCTTTATCTACAGCGGCTTCGAGGTGCTCTTTGCCTGCACTGGTATCGCC
TTGGGCTATGGCGTGTGCTCGGTGGGGCTGGAGCGGCTGGCTTACCTCCTCGTGGCTTACAGCCTGGGCG
CCTCAGCCGCCTCACTCCTGGGCCTGCTGGGCCTGTGGCTGCCACGCCCGGTGCCCCTGGTGGCCGGAGC
AGGGGTGCACCTGCTGCTCACCTTCATCCTCTTTTTCTGGGCCCCTGTGCCTCGGGTCCTGCAACACAGC
TGGATCCTCTATGTGGCAGCTGCCCTTTGGGGTGTGGGCAGTGCCCTGAACAAGACTGGACTCAGCACAC
TCCTGGGAATCTTGTACGAAGACAAGGAGAGACAGGACTTCATCTTCACCATCTACCACTGGTGGCAGGC
TGTGGCCATCTTCACCGTGTACCTGGGCTCGAGCCTGCACATGAAGGCTAAGCTGGCGGTGCTGCTGGTG
ACGCTGGTGGCGGCCGCGGTCTCCTACCTGCGGATGGAGCAGAAGCTGCGCCGGGGCGTGGCCCCGCGCC
AGCCCCGCATCCCGCGGCCCCAGCACAAGGTGCGCGGTTACCGCTACTTGGAGGAGGACAACTCGGACGA
GAGCGACGCGGAGGGCGAGCATGGGGACGGCGCGGAGGAGGAGGCGCCGCCCGCAGGGCCCAGGCCTGGC
CCCGAGCCCGCTGGACTCGGCCGCCGGCCCTGCCCGTACGAACAGGCGCAGGGGGGAGACGGGCCGGAGG
AGCAGTTGCCAACTTTCTTGTACAAAGTTGGCATTATAAGAAAGCATTGCTTATCAATTTGTTGCAACGA
ACAGGTCACTATCAGTCAAAATAAAATCATTATTTGCCATCCAGCTGATATCCCCTATAGTGAGTCGTAT
TACATGGTCATAGCTGTTTCCTGGCAGCTCTGGCCCGTGTCTCAAAATCTCTGATGTTACATTGCACAAG
ATAAAAATATATCATCATGCCTCCTCTAGACCAGCCAGGACAGAAATGCCTCGACTTCGCTGCTACCCAA
GGTTGCCGGGTGACGCACACCGTGGAAACGGATGAAGGCACGAACCCAGTGGACATAAGCCTGTTCGGTT
CGTAAGCTGTAATGCAAGTAGCGTATGCGCTCACGCAACTGGTCCAGAACCTTGACCGAACGCAGCGGTG
GTAACGGCGCAGTGGCGGTTTTCATGGCTTGTTATGACTGTTTTTTTGGGGTACAGTCTATGCCTCGGGC
ATCCAAGCAGCAAGCGCGTTACGCCGTGGGTCGATGTTTGATGTTATGGAGCAGCAACGATGTTACGCAG
CAGGGCAGTCGCCCTAAAACAAAGTTAAACATTATGAGGGAAGCGGTGATCGCCGAAGTATCGACTCAAC
TATCAGAGGTAGTTGGCGTCATCGAGCGCCATCTCGAACCGACGTTGCTGGCCGTACATTTGTACGGCTC
CGCAGTGGATGGCGGCCTGAAGCCACACAGTGATATTGATTTGCTGGTTACGGTGACCGTAAGGCTTGAT
GAAACAACGCGGCGAGCTTTGATCAACGACCTTTTGGAAACTTCGGCTTCCCCTGGAGAGAGCGAGATTC
TCCGCGCTGTAGAAGTCACCATTGTTGTGCACGACGACATCATTCCGTGGCGTTATCCAGCTAAGCGCGA
ACTGCAATTTGGAGAATGGCAGCGCAATGACATTCTTGCAGGTATCTTCGAGCCAGCCACGATCGACATT
GATCTGGCTATCTTGCTGACAAAAGCAAGAGAACATAGCGTTGCCTTGGTAGGTCCAGCGGCGGAGGAAC
TCTTTGATCCGGTTCCTGAACAGGATCTATTTGAGGCGCTAAATGAAACCTTAACGCTATGGAACTCGCC
GCCCGACTGGGCTGGCGATGAGCGAAATGTAGTGCTTACGTTGTCCCGCATTTGGTACAGCGCAGTAACC
GGCAAAATCGCGCCGAAGGATGTCGCTGCCGACTGGGCAATGGAGCGCCTGCCGGCCCAGTATCAGCCCG
TCATACTTGAAGCTAGACAGGCTTATCTTGGACAAGAAGAAGATCGCTTGGCCTCGCGCGCAGATCAGTT
GGAAGAATTTGTCCACTACGTGAAAGGCGAGATCACCAAGGTAGTCGGCAAATAACCCTCGAGCCACCCA
TGACCAAAATCCCTTAACGTGAGTTACGCGTCGT
