>Addgene plasmid #81977 | pDONR223_UNC93B1_WT | depositor partial sequence | sequence record 155296 | Insert sequence
ATGGAGGCGGAGCCGCCGCTCTACCCGATGGCGGGGGCTGCGGGGCCGCAGGGCGACGAGGACCTGCTCG
GGGTCCCGGACGGGCCCGAGGCCCCGCTGGACGAGCTGGTGGGCGCGTACCCCAACTACAACGAGGAGGA
GGAGGAGCGCCGCTACTACCGCCGCAAGCGCCTGGGCGTGCTCAAGAACGTGCTGGCTGCCAGCGCCGGG
GGCATGCTCACCTACGGCGTCTACCTGGGCCTCCTGCAGATGCAGCTGATCCTGCACTACGACGAGACCT
ACCGCGAGGTGAAGTATGGCAACATGGGGCTGCCCGACATCGACAGCAAAATGCTGATGGGCATCAACGT
GACTCCCATCGCCGCCCTGCTCTACACACCTGTGCTCATCAGGTTTTTTGGAACGAAGTGGATGATGTTC
CTCGCTGTGGGCATCTACGCCCTCTTTGTCTCCACCAACTACTGGGAGCGCTACTACACGCTTGTGCCCT
CGGCTGTGGCCCTGGGCATGGCCATCGTGCCTCTTTGGGCTTCCATGGGCAACTACATCACCAGGATGGC
GCAGAAGTACCATGAGTACTCCCACTACAAGGAGCAGGATGGGCAGGGGATGAAGCAGCGGCCTCCGCGG
GGCTCCCACGCGCCCTATCTCCTGGTCTTCCAAGCCATCTTCTACAGCTTCTTCCATCTGAGCTTCGCCT
GCGCCCAGCTGCCCATGATTTATTTCCTGAACCACTACCTGTATGACCTGAACCACACGCTGTACAATGT
GCAGAGCTGCGGCACCAACAGCCACGGGATCCTCAGCGGCTTCAACAAGACGGTTCTGCGGACGCTCCCG
CGGAGCGGAAACCTCATTGTGGTGGAGAGCGTGCTCATGGCAGTGGCCTTCCTGGCCATGCTGCTGGTGC
TGGGTTTGTGCGGAGCCGCTTACCGGCCCACGGAGGAGATCGATCTGCGCAGCGTGGGCTGGGGCAACAT
CTTCCAGCTGCCCTTCAAGCACGTGCGTGACTACCGCCTGCGCCACCTCGTGCCTTTCTTTATCTACAGC
GGCTTCGAGGTGCTCTTTGCCTGCACTGGTATCGCCTTGGGCTATGGCGTGTGCTCGGTGGGGCTGGAGC
GGCTGGCTTACCTCCTCGTGGCTTACAGCCTGGGCGCCTCAGCCGCCTCACTCCTGGGCCTGCTGGGCCT
GTGGCTGCCACGCCCGGTGCCCCTGGTGGCCGGAGCAGGGGTGCACCTGCTGCTCACCTTCATCCTCTTT
TTCTGGGCCCCTGTGCCTCGGGTCCTGCAACACAGCTGGATCCTCTATGTGGCAGCTGCCCTTTGGGGTG
TGGGCAGTGCCCTGAACAAGACTGGACTCAGCACACTCCTGGGAATCTTGTACGAAGACAAGGAGAGACA
GGACTTCATCTTCACCATCTACCACTGGTGGCAGGCTGTGGCCATCTTCACCGTGTACCTGGGCTCGAGC
CTGCACATGAAGGCTAAGCTGGCGGTGCTGCTGGTGACGCTGGTGGCGGCCGCGGTCTCCTACCTGCGGA
TGGAGCAGAAGCTGCGCCGGGGCGTGGCCCCGCGCCAGCCCCGCATCCCGCGGCCCCAGCACAAGGTGCG
CGGTTACCGCTACTTGGAGGAGGACAACTCGGACGAGAGCGACGCGGAGGGCGAGCATGGGGACGGCGCG
GAGGAGGAGGCGCCGCCCGCAGGGCCCAGGCCTGGCCCCGAGCCCGCTGGACTCGGCCGCCGGCCCTGCC
CGTACGAACAGGCGCAGGGGGGAGACGGGCCGGAGGAGCAG
